Addgene plasmid #224567: pCAG-memRFP-3xControlgRNA
Purpose: Ubiquitous expression plasmid, CAG promoter (CMV immediate early enhancer and chicken beta actin promoter), three Control gRNAs with ribozyme self-cleavage sites, and membrane RFP reporter.
Depositing lab: Erica Hutchins. Depositing organization: University of California, San Francisco (UCSF). Publication: CRISPR-Cas13d as a molecular tool to achieve targeted gene expression knockdown in chick embryos. Kim M, Hutchins EJ. Dev Biol. 2024 Nov 30:S0012-1606(24)00265-3. doi: 10.1016/j.ydbio.2024.11.013. PubMed 39622311.
Backbone
  Vector backbone: pCAG-memRFP
  Modifications to backbone: Guide RNAs inserted following memRFP
  Vector type: CRISPR
Growth in bacteria
  Bacterial resistance: Ampicillin, 100 μg/mL
  Growth temperature: 37°C
  Growth strain: DH5alpha
  Copy number: High Copy
Gene/Insert
  Gene/Insert name: mRFP1 (alt name: monomeric red fluorescent protein)
  gRNA/shRNA sequence: aacccctaccaactggtcggggtttgaaacctcttacctcagttacaatttat
  Species: Synthetic; Discosoma sp.
  Mutation: Codon optimized
  GenBank ID: AF506027.1
  Tag / fusion protein: Membrane localization signal
  Cloning method: Restriction Enzyme; 5′ cloning site AgeI (not destroyed); 3′ cloning site NotI (not destroyed)
  Sequencing primers: 5′ tacagctcctgggcaacgtg
Terms and licenses: Academic/Nonprofit Terms; Industry Terms: Not Available to Industry
How to cite: pCAG-memRFP-3xControlgRNA was a gift from Erica Hutchins (Addgene plasmid # 224567 ; http://n2t.net/addgene:224567 ; RRID:Addgene_224567)
