[The description below was written by a language model from this plasmid's Addgene catalogue record and pLannotate feature annotations shown in this document.]
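Description:
pCAG-memRFP-3xControlgRNA is a 6,240-bp CRISPR-Cas13d guide expression plasmid built on the pCAG-memRFP backbone. It gives ubiquitous expression in vertebrate cells, and the associated work applies it to gene knockdown in chick embryos. It is propagated in E. coli as a high-copy plasmid from a ColE1/pUC-type origin and selected with ampicillin through the β-lactamase gene. The backbone also carries an SV40 origin and poly(A) signal, along with lac promoter/operator remnants that have no evident role in the construct's function.

The payload is a single Pol II transcription unit driven by the CAG promoter, which comprises the CMV immediate-early enhancer, the chicken β-actin promoter and a chimeric β-actin/β-globin intron. It terminates at a rabbit β-globin polyadenylation signal. The transcript first encodes a codon-optimized mRFP1 fused to a membrane localization signal, cloned between AgeI and NotI, which marks the membranes of transfected cells in red. Downstream of the reporter sit three repeated guide units. In each, a hammerhead ribozyme element (annotated as a fragment of the tobacco ringspot virus satellite ribozyme) precedes a 30-base RfxCas13d direct repeat and the control spacer. The ribozyme self-cleavage sites allow individual guide RNAs to be released from the long Pol II transcript, so reporter and guides come from the same promoter without separate U6 cassettes.

The plasmid does not encode Cas13d itself, so the nuclease must be supplied from another construct. Because its three guides are controls, it serves as the negative-control counterpart to targeting versions of the same design, letting transfected cells be identified by membrane RFP while controlling for guide and Cas13d expression.
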