Features (pLannotate 1.2.2; 23 found; start..end, strand, type, name):
    171..1031    -  CDS            AmpR: β-lactamase; bla; confers resistance to ampicillin, carbenicillin, and related antibiotics
   1032..1136    -  promoter       AmpR promoter: bla
   1167..1546    +  enhancer       CMV enhancer: human cytomegalovirus immediate early enhancer
   1548..1812    +  promoter       chicken β-actin promoter: contains a 21-bp deletion relative to the standard chicken β-actin promoter
   1813..2829    +  intron         chimeric intron: chimera between introns from chicken β-actin and rabbit β-globin
   3090..3764    +  CDS            mRFP1: mRFP1 is a basic (constitutively fluorescent) red fluorescent protein published in 2002, derived from Discosoma sp.. It is reported to be a somewhat slowly-maturing monomer with low acid sensitivity.
   3777..3800    +  misc_RNA       sTRSV HHRz (fragment): hammerhead ribozyme from the tobacco ringspot virus satellite RNA (Khvorova et al., 2003)
   3814..3843    +  misc_RNA       RfxCas13d DR30: 5' processed 30-base direct repeat for an RfxCas13d gRNA (Konermann et al., 2018)
   3957..3980    +  misc_RNA       sTRSV HHRz (fragment): hammerhead ribozyme from the tobacco ringspot virus satellite RNA (Khvorova et al., 2003)
   3994..4023    +  misc_RNA       RfxCas13d DR30: 5' processed 30-base direct repeat for an RfxCas13d gRNA (Konermann et al., 2018)
   4137..4160    +  misc_RNA       sTRSV HHRz (fragment): hammerhead ribozyme from the tobacco ringspot virus satellite RNA (Khvorova et al., 2003)
   4174..4203    +  misc_RNA       RfxCas13d DR30: 5' processed 30-base direct repeat for an RfxCas13d gRNA (Konermann et al., 2018)
   4311..4388    +  CDS            HBB (fragment): HBB_PONPY - Experimental evidence at transcript level: Swiss-Prot protein existence level 2. Involved in oxygen transport from the lung to the various peripheral tissues. From Pongo pygmaeus (Bornean orangutan).
   4459..4514    +  polyA_signal   β-globin poly(A) signal: rabbit β-globin polyadenylation signal (Gil and Proudfoot, 1987)
   4929..4945    -  protein_bind   lac operator: The lac repressor binds to the lac operator to inhibit transcription in E. coli. This inhibition can be relieved by adding lactose or isopropyl-β-D-thiogalactopyranoside (IPTG). lac repressor encoded by lacI
   4953..4983    -  promoter       lac promoter: promoter for the E. coli lac operon
   4998..5019    -  protein_bind   CAP binding site: CAP binding activates transcription in the presence of cAMP. E. coli catabolite activator protein
   5032..5071    -  CDS            lacI (fragment): lac repressor; lacI; The lac repressor binds to the lac operator to inhibit transcription in E. coli. This inhibition can be relieved by adding lactose or isopropyl-β-D-thiogalactopyranoside (IPTG).
   5078..5100    +  promoter       SV40 promoter (fragment): SV40 enhancer and early promoter
   5124..5259    +  rep_origin     SV40 ori: SV40 origin of replication
   5279..5413    +  polyA_signal   SV40 poly(A) signal: SV40 polyadenylation signal
   5415..5469    -  CDS            lacI (fragment): lac repressor; lacI; The lac repressor binds to the lac operator to inhibit transcription in E. coli. This inhibition can be relieved by adding lactose or isopropyl-β-D-thiogalactopyranoside (IPTG).
   5652..6240    -  rep_origin     ori: high-copy-number ColE1/pMB1/pBR322/pUC origin of replication
>Addgene plasmid #224567 | pCAG-memRFP-3xControlgRNA | addgene full sequence | sequence record 451479 | Addgene NGS Result
GAAGATCCTTTGATCTTTTCTACGGGGTCTGACGCTCAGTGGAACGAAAACTCACGTTAAGGGATTTTGG
TCATGAGATTATCAAAAAGGATCTTCACCTAGATCCTTTTAAATTAAAAATGAAGTTTTAAATCAATCTA
AAGTATATATGAGTAAACTTGGTCTGACAGTTACCAATGCTTAATCAGTGAGGCACCTATCTCAGCGATC
TGTCTATTTCGTTCATCCATAGTTGCCTGACTCCCCGTCGTGTAGATAACTACGATACGGGAGGGCTTAC
CATCTGGCCCCAGTGCTGCAATGATACCGCGAGACCCACGCTCACCGGCTCCAGATTTATCAGCAATAAA
CCAGCCAGCCGGAAGGGCCGAGCGCAGAAGTGGTCCTGCAACTTTATCCGCCTCCATCCAGTCTATTAAT
TGTTGCCGGGAAGCTAGAGTAAGTAGTTCGCCAGTTAATAGTTTGCGCAACGTTGTTGCCATTGCTACAG
GCATCGTGGTGTCACGCTCGTCGTTTGGTATGGCTTCATTCAGCTCCGGTTCCCAACGATCAAGGCGAGT
TACATGATCCCCCATGTTGTGCAAAAAAGCGGTTAGCTCCTTCGGTCCTCCGATCGTTGTCAGAAGTAAG
TTGGCCGCAGTGTTATCACTCATGGTTATGGCAGCACTGCATAATTCTCTTACTGTCATGCCATCCGTAA
GATGCTTTTCTGTGACTGGTGAGTACTCAACCAAGTCATTCTGAGAATAGTGTATGCGGCGACCGAGTTG
CTCTTGCCCGGCGTCAATACGGGATAATACCGCGCCACATAGCAGAACTTTAAAAGTGCTCATCATTGGA
AAACGTTCTTCGGGGCGAAAACTCTCAAGGATCTTACCGCTGTTGAGATCCAGTTCGATGTAACCCACTC
GTGCACCCAACTGATCTTCAGCATCTTTTACTTTCACCAGCGTTTCTGGGTGAGCAAAAACAGGAAGGCA
AAATGCCGCAAAAAAGGGAATAAGGGCGACACGGAAATGTTGAATACTCATACTCTTCCTTTTTCAATAT
TATTGAAGCATTTATCAGGGTTATTGTCTCATGAGCGGATACATATTTGAATGTATTTAGAAAAATAAAC
AAATAGGGGTTCCGCGCACATTTCCCCGAAAAGTGCCACCTGGGTCGACATTGATTATTGACTAGTTATT
AATAGTAATCAATTACGGGGTCATTAGTTCATAGCCCATATATGGAGTTCCGCGTTACATAACTTACGGT
AAATGGCCCGCCTGGCTGACCGCCCAACGACCCCCGCCCATTGACGTCAATAATGACGTATGTTCCCATA
GTAACGCCAATAGGGACTTTCCATTGACGTCAATGGGTGGAGTATTTACGGTAAACTGCCCACTTGGCAG
TACATCAAGTGTATCATATGCCAAGTACGCCCCCTATTGACGTCAATGACGGTAAATGGCCCGCCTGGCA
TTATGCCCAGTACATGACCTTATGGGACTTTCCTACTTGGCAGTACATCTACGTATTAGTCATCGCTATT
ACCATGGTCGAGGTGAGCCCCACGTTCTGCTTCACTCTCCCCATCTCCCCCCCCTCCCCACCCCCAATTT
TGTATTTATTTATTTTTTAATTATTTTGTGCAGCGATGGGGGCGGGGGGGGGGGGGGGGGGGGCGCGCGC
CAGGCGGGGCGGGGCGGGGCGAGGCGGAGAGGTGCGGCGGCAGCCAATCAGAGCGGCGCGCTCCGAAAGT
TTCCTTTTATGGCGAGGCGGCGGCGGCGGCGGCCCTATAAAAAGCGAAGCGCGCGGCGGGCGGGAGTCGC
TGCGCGCTGCCTTCGCCCCGTGCCCCGCTCCGCCGCCGCCTCGCGCCGCCCGCCCCGGCTCTGACTGACC
GCGTTACTCCCACAGGTGAGCGGGCGGGACGGCCCTTCTCCTCCGGGCTGTAATTAGCGCTTGGTTTAAT
GACGGCTTGTTTCTTTTCTGTGGCTGCGTGAAAGCCTTGAGGGGCTCCGGGAGGGCCCTTTGTGCGGGGG
GAGCGGCTCGGGGGGTGCGTGCGTGTGTGTGTGCGTGGGGAGCGCCGCGTGCGGCTCCGCGCTGCCCGGC
GGCTGTGAGCGCTGCGGGCGCGGCGCGGGGCTTTGTGCGCTCCGCAGTGTGCGCGAGGGGAGCGCGGCCG
GGGGCGGTGCCCCGCGGTGCGGGGGGGGCTGCGAGGGGAACAAAGGCTGCGTGCGGGGTGTGTGCGTGGG
GGGGTGAGCAGGGGGTGTGGGCGCGTCGGTCGGGCTGCAACCCCCCCTGCACCCCCCTCCCCGAGTTGCT
GAGCACGGCCCGGCTTCGGGTGCGGGGCTCCGTACGGGGCGTGGCGCGGGGCTCGCCGTGCCGGGCGGGG
GGTGGCGGCAGGTGGGGGTGCCGGGCGGGGCGGGGCCGCCTCGGGCCGGGGAGGGCTCGGGGGAGGGGCG
CGGCGGCCCCCGGAGCGCCGGCGGCTGTCGAGGCGCGGCGAGCCGCAGCCATTGCCTTTTATGGTAATCG
TGCGAGAGGGCGCAGGGACTTCCTTTGTCCCAAATCTGTGCGGAGCCGAAATCTGGGAGGCGCCGCCGCA
CCCCCTCTAGCGGGCGCGGGGCGAAGCGGTGCGGCGCCGGCAGGAAGGAAATGGGCGGGGAGGGCCTTCG
TGCGTCGCCGCGCCGCCGTCCCCTTCTCCCTCTCCAGCCTCGGGGCTGTCCGCGGGGGGACGGCTGCCTT
CGGGGGGGACGGGGCAGGGCGGGGTTCGGCTTCTGGCGTGTGACCGGCGGCTCTAGAGCCTCTGCTAACC
ATGTTCATGCCTTCTTCTTTTTCCTACAGCTCCTGGGCAACGTGCTGGTTATTGTGCTGTCTCATCATTT
TGGCAAAGAATTGCTCGAGAGTTCGAAGCCTTAAGTACGCGTAGGCGCGCCTTAATTAACGTTTAAACAT
GCATGCAAATGGCTAGCGCCACCATGGGATGCATTAAATCTAAGAGGAAAGATAACTTGAACGATGACGA
AGCTGCAATGGGGTGTATTAAATCCAAAAGGAAAGATAATTTGAATGATGATGAAGCGGGCTCCGGCGGC
TCTGGCGGCATGGCAAGCAGCGAAGATGTTATTAAAGAATTTATGCGGTTTAAAGTCCGAATGGAAGGAT
CAGTAAATGGACATGAATTTGAAATTGAAGGAGAAGGTGAAGGTCGACCATATGAAGGAACGCAAACTGC
TAAACTCAAAGTCACGAAAGGTGGTCCATTGCCGTTTGCTTGGGATATACTCTCTCCCCAATTTCAATAT
GGATCAAAAGCATATGTTAAACATCCTGCAGATATTCCTGATTATCTGAAACTCAGCTTTCCAGAAGGCT
TTAAATGGGAACGGGTAATGAATTTTGAAGATGGTGGGGTTGTTACAGTCACCCAAGATTCTAGTCTTCA
AGATGGGGAATTTATATATAAAGTCAAATTGCGGGGCACAAATTTTCCAAGCGATGGGCCAGTCATGCAA
AAGAAAACAATGGGATGGGAAGCATCTACAGAAAGGATGTATCCAGAAGATGGAGCTCTCAAAGGGGAAA
TTAAAATGAGATTGAAACTCAAAGATGGCGGGCATTATGATGCAGAAGTGAAAACGACTTATATGGCGAA
GAAACCCGTTCAGCTGCCTGGGGCTTATAAAACAGATATTAAACTCGATATTACTAGCCATAATGAAGAT
TACACAATAGTCGAGCAATATGAACGGGCAGAAGGGCGGCATTCAACAGGAGCTACCGGTCAGTGCCTGA
TGAGTCCGTGAGGACGAAACGAGTAAGCTCGTCAACCCCTACCAACTGGTCGGGGTTTGAAACCTCTTAC
CTCAGTTACAATTTATGGCCGGCATGGTCCCAGCCTCCTCGCTGGCGCCGGCTGGGCAACATGCTTCGGC
ATGGCGAATGGGACATCGATACAGCGCAAAATTAGGCTGATGAGTCCGTGAGGACGAAACGAGTAAGCTC
GTCAACCCCTACCAACTGGTCGGGGTTTGAAACCTCTTACCTCAGTTACAATTTATGGCCGGCATGGTCC
CAGCCTCCTCGCTGGCGCCGGCTGGGCAACATGCTTCGGCATGGCGAATGGGACAAGCTTACAGCGCAAA
ATTAGGCTGATGAGTCCGTGAGGACGAAACGAGTAAGCTCGTCAACCCCTACCAACTGGTCGGGGTTTGA
AACCTCTTACCTCAGTTACAATTTATGGCCGGCATGGTCCCAGCCTCCTCGCTGGCGCCGGCTGGGCAAC
ATGCTTCGGCATGGCGAATGGGACTCTAGATGAGCGGCCGCAATTCACTCCTCAGGTGCAGGCTGCCTAT
CAGAAGGTGGTGGCTGGTGTGGCCAATGCCCTGGCTCACAAATACCACTGAGATCTTTTTCCCTCTGCCA
AAAATTATGGGGACATCATGAAGCCCCTTGAGCATCTGACTTCTGGCTAATAAAGGAAATTTATTTTCAT
TGCAATAGTGTGTTGGAATTTTTTGTGTCTCTCACTCGGAAGGACATATGGGAGGGCAAATCATTTAAAA
CATCAGAATGAGTATTTGGTTTAGAGTTTGGCAACATATGCCCATATGCTGGCTGCCATGAACAAAGGTT
GGCTATAAAGAGGTCATCAGTATATGAAACAGCCCCCTGCTGTCCATTCCTTATTCCATAGAAAAGCCTT
GACTTGAGGTTAGATTTTTTTTATATTTTGTTTTGTGTTATTTTTTTCTTTAACATCCCTAAAATTTTCC
TTACATGTTTTACTAGCCAGATTTTTCCTCCTCTCCTGACTACTCCCAGTCATAGCTGTCCCTCTTCTCT
TATGGAGATCCCTCGACCTGCACCGTCGACCAGCTGGTCGACGGTGCACCGTCGACCAGCTTGGCGTAAT
CATGGTCATAGCTGTTTCCTGTGTGAAATTGTTATCCGCTCACAATTCCACACAACATACGAGCCGGAAG
CATAAAGTGTAAAGCCTGGGGTGCCTAATGAGTGAGCTAACTCACATTAATTGCGTTGCGCTCACTGCCC
GCTTTCCAGTCGGGAAACCTGTCGTGCCAGCGGATCCGCATCTCAATTAGTCAGCAACCATAGTCCCGCC
CCTAACTCCGCCCATCCCGCCCCTAACTCCGCCCAGTTCCGCCCATTCTCCGCCCCATGGCTGACTAATT
TTTTTTATTTATGCAGAGGCCGAGGCCGCCTCGGCCTCTGAGCTATTCCAGAAGTAGTGAGGAGGCTTTT
TTGGAGGCCTAGGCTTTTGCAAAAAGCTAACTTGTTTATTGCAGCTTATAATGGTTACAAATAAAGCAAT
AGCATCACAAATTTCACAAATAAAGCATTTTTTTCACTGCATTCTAGTTGTGGTTTGTCCAAACTCATCA
ATGTATCTTATCATGTCTGGATCCGCTGCATTAATGAATCGGCCAACGCGCGGGGAGAGGCGGTTTGCGT
ATTGGGCGCTCTTCCGCTTCCTCGCTCACTGACTCGCTGCGCTCGGTCGTTCGGCTGCGGCGAGCGGTAT
CAGCTCACTCAAAGGCGGTAATACGGTTATCCACAGAATCAGGGGATAACGCAGGAAAGAACATGTGAGC
AAAAGGCCAGCAAAAGGCCAGGAACCGTAAAAAGGCCGCGTTGCTGGCGTTTTTCCATAGGCTCCGCCCC
CCTGACGAGCATCACAAAAATCGACGCTCAAGTCAGAGGTGGCGAAACCCGACAGGACTATAAAGATACC
AGGCGTTTCCCCCTGGAAGCTCCCTCGTGCGCTCTCCTGTTCCGACCCTGCCGCTTACCGGATACCTGTC
CGCCTTTCTCCCTTCGGGAAGCGTGGCGCTTTCTCATAGCTCACGCTGTAGGTATCTCAGTTCGGTGTAG
GTCGTTCGCTCCAAGCTGGGCTGTGTGCACGAACCCCCCGTTCAGCCCGACCGCTGCGCCTTATCCGGTA
ACTATCGTCTTGAGTCCAACCCGGTAAGACACGACTTATCGCCACTGGCAGCAGCCACTGGTAACAGGAT
TAGCAGAGCGAGGTATGTAGGCGGTGCTACAGAGTTCTTGAAGTGGTGGCCTAACTACGGCTACACTAGA
AGAACAGTATTTGGTATCTGCGCTCTGCTGAAGCCAGTTACCTTCGGAAAAAGAGTTGGTAGCTCTTGAT
CCGGCAAACAAACCACCGCTGGTAGCGGTGGTTTTTTTGTTTGCAAGCAGCAGATTACGCGCAGAAAAAA
AGGATCTCAA
